>Addgene plasmid #218633 | pLV UBC msNLRP3(WT)-APEX2-3xFLAG-IRES-eGFP | addgene full sequence | sequence record 432003 | Addgene NGS Result
ACCTCCCAACCCCGAGGGGACCCGACAGGCCCGAAGGAATAGAAGAAGAAGGTGGAGAGAGAGACAGAGA
CAGATCCATTCGATTAGTGAACGGATCTCGACGGTATCGGTTAACTTTTAAAAGAAAAGGGGGGATTGGG
GGGTATAGTGCAGGGGAAAGAATAGTAGACATAATAGCAACAGACATACAAACTAAAGAATTACAAAAAC
AAATTACAAAATTCAAAATTTTATGGCCTCCGCGCCGGGTTTTGGCGCCTCCCGCGGGCGCCCCCCTCCT
CACGGCGAGCGCTGCCACGTCAGACGAAGGGCGCAGCGAGCGTCCTGATCCTTCCGCCCGGACGCTCAGG
ACAGCGGCCCGCTGCTCATAAGACTCGGCCTTAGAACCCCAGTATCAGCAGAAGGACATTTTAGGACGGG
ACTTGGGTGACTCTAGGGCACTGGTTTTCTTTCCAGAGAGCGGAACAGGCGAGGAAAAGTAGTCCCTTCT
CGGCGATTCTGCGGAGGGATCTCCGTGGGGCGGTGAACGCCGATGATTATATAAGGACGCGCCGGGTGTG
GCACAGCTAGTTCCGTCGCAGCCGGGATTTGGGTCGCGGTTCTTGTTTGTGGATCGCTGTGATCGTCACT
TGGGGAGACGCCATCCACGCTGTTTTGACCTCCATAGAAGACACCGACGCCACCATGACGAGTGTCCGTT
GCAAGCTGGCTCAGTATCTAGAGGACCTTGAAGATGTGGACCTCAAGAAATTCAAAATGCATTTGGAAGA
TTACCCGCCCGAGAAAGGCTGTATCCCAGTCCCCAGGGGCCAGATGGAGAAGGCAGATCACTTGGATCTA
GCCACACTCATGATTGACTTCAATGGCGAGGAGAAGGCCTGGGCCATGGCTGTGTGGATCTTTGCTGCGA
TCAACAGGCGAGACCTCTGGGAAAAAGCTAAGAAGGACCAGCCAGAGTGGAATGACACGTGTACATCACA
TTCCTCTATGGTATGCCAGGAGGACAGCCTTGAAGAAGAGTGGATGGGTTTGCTGGGATATCTCTCCCGC
ATCTCCATTTGTAAAAAGAAGAAAGATTACTGTAAGATGTACAGACGACATGTGAGAAGCAGGTTCTACT
CTATCAAGGACAGGAACGCGCGTCTAGGTGAGAGTGTGGACCTCAACAGTCGCTACACGCAGCTCCAACT
GGTCAAGGAGCATCCAAGCAAGCAGGAGCGGGAGCATGAACTCCTGACCATCGGCCGGACTAAAATGCGG
GACAGCCCCATGAGTTCCCTTAAGCTGGAGCTGCTGTTTGAGCCCGAGGACGGGCACTCGGAGCCTGTGC
ACACAGTGGTGTTCCAGGGAGCAGCAGGCATCGGGAAAACCATCCTAGCCAGGAAGATTATGTTGGACTG
GGCACTGGGAAAGCTCTTCAAAGACAAATTTGACTATTTGTTCTTTATCCACTGCCGAGAGGTGAGCCTC
AGGACGCCAAGGAGTCTAGCAGACCTGATTGTCAGCTGCTGGCCTGACCCAAACCCACCAGTGTGCAAGA
TCCTGCGCAAGCCTTCCAGGATCCTCTTCCTCATGGATGGCTTTGATGAGCTACAAGGGGCCTTTGACGA
GCACATTGGGGAGGTCTGCACAGACTGGCAAAAGGCTGTGCGGGGAGACATTCTGCTAAGCAGCCTCATC
CGAAAGAAACTGCTGCCCAAGGCCTCTCTGCTCATAACGACGAGGCCGGTAGCCTTGGAGAAACTGCAGC
ATCTCCTGGACCACCCCCGCCATGTGGAGATCCTAGGTTTCTCTGAGGCCAAAAGGAAGGAGTATTTCTT
TAAGTATTTCTCCAACGAGCTGCAGGCCCGGGAGGCCTTCAGGCTGATCCAAGAGAATGAGGTCCTCTTT
ACCATGTGCTTCATCCCCCTGGTCTGCTGGATTGTGTGCACGGGGCTAAAGCAACAGATGGAGACCGGGA
AGAGCCTGGCCCAGACCTCCAAGACCACTACGGCCGTCTACGTCTTCTTCCTTTCCAGCCTGCTGCAATC
CCGGGGGGGCATTGAGGAGCATCTCTTCTCTGACTACCTACAGGGGCTCTGTTCACTGGCTGCGGATGGA
ATTTGGAACCAGAAAATCCTATTTGAGGAGTGTGATCTGCGGAAGCACGGCCTGCAGAAGACTGACGTCT
CCGCTTTCCTGAGGATGAACGTGTTCCAGAAGGAAGTGGACTGCGAGAGATTCTACAGCTTCAGCCACAT
GACTTTCCAGGAGTTCTTCGCTGCTATGTACTATTTGCTGGAAGAGGAGGCAGAGGGGGAGACCGTGAGG
AAAGGACCAGGAGGTTGTTCAGATCTTCTGAACCGAGACGTGAAGGTCCTACTAGAAAATTACGGCAAGT
TTGAAAAAGGCTATCTGATTTTTGTTGTCCGATTCCTCTTTGGCCTTGTAAACCAGGAGAGAACCTCTTA
TTTGGAGAAGAAACTAAGTTGCAAGATCTCTCAGCAAGTCAGACTGGAACTACTGAAGTGGATTGAAGTG
AAAGCCAAGGCCAAGAAGCTGCAGTGGCAGCCCAGCCAACTGGAACTGTTCTACTGCCTGTACGAGATGC
AGGAGGAAGACTTTGTGCAGAGTGCCATGGACCACTTTCCCAAAATTGAGATCAACCTCTCTACCAGAAT
GGACCACGTGGTTTCCTCCTTTTGTATTAAGAACTGTCATAGGGTCAAAACGCTTTCCCTGGGTTTTTTT
CACAACTCGCCCAAGGAGGAAGAAGAAGAGAGGAGAGGAGGTCGACCCTTGGACCAGGTTCAGTGTGTTT
TCCCAGACACTCATGTTGCCTGTTCTTCCAGACTGGTGAACTGCTGCCTCACTTCTAGCTTCTGCCGTGG
TCTCTTCTCAAGTCTAAGCACCAACCGGAGCCTCACTGAACTGGACCTCAGTGACAATACTCTGGGAGAC
CCGGGCATGAGGGTGCTGTGTGAGGCACTCCAGCACCCAGGCTGTAACATTCAGAGACTGTGGTTGGGGC
GCTGCGGACTGTCCCATCAATGCTGCTTCGACATCTCCTCTGTCCTGAGCAGCAGCCAGAAGCTGGTGGA
GCTGGACCTCAGTGACAATGCCCTGGGGGACTTTGGAATCAGATTGCTGTGTGTGGGACTGAAGCACCTG
CTCTGCAACCTCCAGAAACTGTGGTTGGTGAGCTGCTGTCTCACATCCGCGTGTTGTCAGGATCTCGCAT
TGGTTCTGAGCTCCAACCATTCTCTGACCAGACTGTACATTGGAGAAAATGCCTTGGGAGACTCAGGAGT
CCAAGTTTTGTGTGAAAAGATGAAGGACCCACAGTGTAACTTGCAGAAGCTGGGGTTGGTGAATTCCGGC
CTTACTTCAATCTGTTGTTCAGCTCTGACCTCTGTGCTCAAAACCAACCAGAACTTCACACACCTCTATC
TACGAAGCAATGCCCTTGGAGACACAGGACTCAGGCTCCTCTGTGAGGGGCTTCTGCACCCGGACTGTAA
ACTACAGATGCTGGAATTAGACAACTGCAGCCTCACCTCACACAGCTGCTGGAATCTCTCCACAATTCTG
ACCCACAACCACAGCCTTCGGAAGCTGAACCTGGGCAACAATGATCTTGGCGATCTGTGCGTGGTGACCC
TCTGTGAGGTGCTGAAACAGCAGGGCTGCCTCCTGCAGAGCCTACAGTTGGGTGAAATGTACTTAAATCG
TGAAACAAAACGTGCCTTAGAAGCGCTCCAGGAAGAAAAGCCTGAGCTGACTATAGTCTTCGAGATTTCC
TGGGGCGGATCCGGGGGAAGCGGCGGATCCATCGAAGACGGAAGAGCGGATCCACCGGTCGCCACCATGG
GAAAGTCTTACCCAACTGTGAGTGCTGATTACCAGGACGCCGTTGAGAAGGCGAAGAAGAAGCTCAGAGG
CTTCATCGCTGAGAAGAGATGCGCTCCTCTAATGCTCCGTTTGGCATTCCACTCTGCTGGAACCTTTGAC
AAGGGCACGAAGACCGGTGGACCCTTCGGAACCATCAAGCACCCTGCCGAACTGGCTCACAGCGCTAACA
ACGGTCTTGACATCGCTGTTAGGCTTTTGGAGCCACTCAAGGCGGAGTTCCCTATTTTGAGCTACGCCGA
TTTCTACCAGTTGGCTGGCGTTGTTGCCGTTGAGGTCACGGGTGGACCTAAGGTTCCATTCCACCCTGGA
AGAGAGGACAAGCCTGAGCCACCACCAGAGGGTCGCTTGCCCGATCCCACTAAGGGTTCTGACCATTTGA
GAGATGTGTTTGGCAAAGCTATGGGGCTTACTGACCAAGATATCGTTGCTCTATCTGGGGGTCACACTAT
TGGAGCTGCACACAAGGAGCGTTCTGGATTTGAGGGTCCCTGGACCTCTAATCCTCTTATTTTCGACAAC
TCATACTTCACGGAGTTGTTGAGTGGTGAGAAGGAAGGTCTCCTTCAGCTACCTTCTGACAAGGCTCTTT
TGTCTGACCCTGTATTCCGCCCTCTCGTTGACAAATATGCAGCGGACGAAGATGCCTTCTTTGCTGATTA
CGCTGAGGCTCACCAAAAGCTTTCCGAGCTTGGGTTTGCTGATGCCGGCGGATCCGGGGGAAGCGACTAC
AAGGACCACGACGGTGACTACAAGGACCACGACATCGACTACAAGGACGACGACGACAAGTAATGAGTCG
ACATTAATTAACGCCCCCCCCCCCTAACGTTACTGGCCGAAGCCGCTTGGAATAAGGCCGGTGTGCGTTT
GTCTATATGTTATTTTCCACCATATTGCCGTCTTTTGGCAATGTGAGGGCCCGGAAACCTGGCCCTGTCT
TCTTGACGAGCATTCCTAGGGGTCTTTCCCCTCTCGCCAAAGGAATGCAAGGTCTGTTGAATGTCGTGAA
GGAAGTAGTTCCTCTGGAAGCTTCTTGAAGACAAACAACGTCTGTAGCGACCCTTTGCAGGCAGCGGAAC
CCCCCACCTGGCGACAGGTGCCTCTGCGGCCAAAAGCCACGTGTATAAGATACACCTGCAAAGGCGGCAC
AACCCCAGTGCCACGTTGTGAGTTGGATAGTTGTGGAAAGAGTCAAATGGCTCTCCTCAAGCGTATTCAA
CAAGGGGCTGAAGGATGCCCAGAAGGTACCCCATTGTATGGGATCTGATCTGGGGCCTCGGTGCACATGC
TTTACATGTATTTAGTCGAGGTTAAAAAAACGTCTAGGCCCCCCGAACCACGGGGACGTGGTTTTCCTTT
GAAAAACACGATGATAATATGGCCACAACCATGGTGAGCAAGGGCGAGGAGCTGTTCACCGGGGTGGTGC
CCATCCTGGTCGAGCTGGACGGCGACGTAAACGGCCACAAGTTCAGCGTGTCCGGCGAGGGCGAGGGCGA
TGCCACCTACGGCAAGCTGACCCTGAAGTTCATCTGCACCACCGGCAAGCTGCCCGTGCCCTGGCCCACC
CTCGTGACCACCCTGACCTACGGCGTGCAGTGCTTCAGCCGCTACCCCGACCACATGAAGCAGCACGACT
TCTTCAAGTCCGCCATGCCCGAAGGCTACGTCCAGGAGCGCACCATCTTCTTCAAGGACGACGGCAACTA
CAAGACCCGCGCCGAGGTGAAGTTCGAGGGCGACACCCTGGTGAACCGCATCGAGCTGAAGGGCATCGAC
TTCAAGGAGGACGGCAACATCCTGGGGCACAAGCTGGAGTACAACTACAACAGCCACAACGTCTATATCA
TGGCCGACAAGCAGAAGAACGGCATCAAGGTGAACTTCAAGATCCGCCACAACATCGAGGACGGCAGCGT
GCAGCTCGCCGACCACTACCAGCAGAACACCCCCATCGGCGACGGCCCCGTGCTGCTGCCCGACAACCAC
TACCTGAGCACCCAGTCCGCCCTGAGCAAAGACCCCAACGAGAAGCGCGATCACATGGTCCTGCTGGAGT
TCGTGACCGCCGCCGGGATCACTCTCGGCATGGACGAGCTGTACAAGTAAAGCGGCCGCGTCGACAATCA
ACCTCTGGATTACAAAATTTGTGAAAGATTGACTGGTATTCTTAACTATGTTGCTCCTTTTACGCTATGT
GGATACGCTGCTTTAATGCCTTTGTATCATGCTATTGCTTCCCGTATGGCTTTCATTTTCTCCTCCTTGT
ATAAATCCTGGTTGCTGTCTCTTTATGAGGAGTTGTGGCCCGTTGTCAGGCAACGTGGCGTGGTGTGCAC
TGTGTTTGCTGACGCAACCCCCACTGGTTGGGGCATTGCCACCACCTGTCAGCTCCTTTCCGGGACTTTC
GCTTTCCCCCTCCCTATTGCCACGGCGGAACTCATCGCCGCCTGCCTTGCCCGCTGCTGGACAGGGGCTC
GGCTGTTGGGCACTGACAATTCCGTGGTGTTGTCGGGGAAGCTGACGTCCTTTCCATGGCTGCTCGCCTG
TGTTGCCACCTGGATTCTGCGCGGGACGTCCTTCTGCTACGTCCCTTCGGCCCTCAATCCAGCGGACCTT
CCTTCCCGCGGCCTGCTGCCGGCTCTGCGGCCTCTTCCGCGTCTTCGCCTTCGCCCTCAGACGAGTCGGA
TCTCCCTTTGGGCCGCCTCCCCGCCTGGAATTCGAGCTCGGTACCTTTAAGACCAATGACTTACAAGGCA
GCTGTAGATCTTAGCCACTTTTTAAAAGAAAAGGGGGGACTGGAAGGGCTAATTCACTCCCAACGAAGAC
AAGATCTGCTTTTTGCTTGTACTGGGTCTCTCTGGTTAGACCAGATCTGAGCCTGGGAGCTCTCTGGCTA
ACTAGGGAACCCACTGCTTAAGCCTCAATAAAGCTTGCCTTGAGTGCTTCAAGTAGTGTGTGCCCGTCTG
TTGTGTGACTCTGGTAACTAGAGATCCCTCAGACCCTTTTAGTCAGTGTGGAAAATCTCTAGCAGTAGTA
GTTCATGTCATCTTATTATTCAGTATTTATAACTTGCAAAGAAATGAATATCAGAGAGTGAGAGGAACTT
GTTTATTGCAGCTTATAATGGTTACAAATAAAGCAATAGCATCACAAATTTCACAAATAAAGCATTTTTT
TCACTGCATTCTAGTTGTGGTTTGTCCAAACTCATCAATGTATCTTATCATGTCTGGCTCTAGCTATCCC
GCCCCTAACTCCGCCCATCCCGCCCCTAACTCCGCCCAGTTCCGCCCATTCTCCGCCCCATGGCTGACTA
ATTTTTTTTATTTATGCAGAGGCCGAGGCCGCCTCGGCCTCTGAGCTATTCCAGAAGTAGTGAGGAGGCT
TTTTTGGAGGCCTAGGGACGTACCCAATTCGCCCTATAGTGAGTCGTATTACGCGCGCTCACTGGCCGTC
GTTTTACAACGTCGTGACTGGGAAAACCCTGGCGTTACCCAACTTAATCGCCTTGCAGCACATCCCCCTT
TCGCCAGCTGGCGTAATAGCGAAGAGGCCCGCACCGATCGCCCTTCCCAACAGTTGCGCAGCCTGAATGG
CGAATGGG
[124 nt withheld, positions 7499-7622]
C
[91 nt withheld, positions 7624-7714]
A
[49 nt withheld, positions 7716-7764]
CCTTTGACGTTGGAGTCCACGTTCTTT
[37 nt withheld, positions 7792-7828]
ACCCTATCTCGGTCTATTCTTTTGATTTATAAGGGATTTTGCCGATTTCGGCCTATTGGTTAAAAAATGA
GCTGATTTAACAAAAATTTAACGCGAATTTTAACAAAATATTAACGCTTACAATTTAGGTGGCACTTTTC
GGGGAAATGTGCGCGGAACCCCTATTTGTTTATTTTTCTAAATACATTCAAATATGTATCCGCTCATGAG
ACAATAACCCTGATAAATGCTTCAATAATATTGAAAAAGGAAGAGTATGAGTATTCAACATTTCCGTGTC
GCCCTTATTCCCTTTTTTGCGGCATTTTGCCTTCCTGTTTTTGCTCACCCAGAAACGCTGGTGAAAGTAA
AAGATGCTGAAGATCAGTTGGGTGCACGAGTGGGTTACATCGAACTGGATCTCAACAGCGGTAAGATCCT
TGAGAGTTTTCGCCCCGAAGAACGTTTTCCAATGATGAGCACTTTTAAAGTTCTGCTATGTGGCGCGGTA
TTATCCCGTATTGACGCCGGGCAAGAGCAACTCGGTCGCCGCATACACTATTCTCAGAATGACTTGGTTG
AGTACTCACCAGTCACAGAAAAGCATCTTACGGATGGCATGACAGTAAGAGAATTATGCAGTGCTGCCAT
AACCATGAGTGATAACACTGCGGCCAACTTACTTCTGACAACGATCGGAGGACCGAAGGAGCTAACCGCT
TTTTTGCACAACATGGGAGATCATGTAACTCGCCTTGATCGTTGGGAACCGGAGCTGAATGAAGCCATAC
CAAACGACGAGCGTGACACCACGATGCCTGTAGCAATGGCAACAACGTTGCGCAAACTATTAACTGGCGA
ACTACTTACTCTAGCTTCCCGGCAACAATTAATAGACTGGATGGAGGCGGATAAAGTTGCAGGACCACTT
CTGCGCTCGGCCCTTCCGGCTGGCTGGTTTATTGCTGATAAATCTGGAGCCGGTGAGCGTGGGTCTCGCG
GTATCATTGCAGCACTGGGGCCAGATGGTAAGCCCTCCCGTATCGTAGTTATCTACACGACGGGGAGTCA
GGCAACTATGGATGAACGAAATAGACAGATCGCTGAGATAGGTGCCTCACTGATTAAGCATTGGTAACTG
TCAGACCAAGTTTACTCATATATACTTTAGATTGATTTAAAACTTCATTTTTAATTTAAAAGGATCTAGG
TGAAGATCCTTTTTGATAATCTCATGACCAAAATCCCTTAACGTGAGTTTTCGTTCCACTGAGCGTCAGA
CCCCGTAGAAAAGATCAAAGGATCTTCTTGAGATCCTTTTTTTCTGCGCGTAATCTGCTGCTTGCAAACA
AAAAAACCACCGCTACCAGCGGTGGTTTGTTTGCCGGATCAAGAGCTACCAACTCTTTTTCCGAAGGTAA
CTGGCTTCAGCAGAGCGCAGATACCAAATACTGTTCTTCTAGTGTAGCCGTAGTTAGGCCACCACTTCAA
GAACTCTGTAGCACCGCCTACATACCTCGCTCTGCTAATCCTGTTACCAGTGGCTGCTGCCAGTGGCGAT
AAGTCGTGTCTTACCGGGTTGGACTCAAGACGATAGTTACCGGATAAGGCGCAGCGGTCGGGCTGAACGG
GGGGTTCGTGCACACAGCCCAGCTTGGAGCGAACGACCTACACCGAACTGAGATACCTACAGCGTGAGCT
ATGAGAAAGCGCCACGCTTCCCGAAGGGAGAAAGGCGGACAGGTATCCGGTAAGCGGCAGGGTCGGAACA
GGAGAGCGCACGAGGGAGCTTCCAGGGGGAAACGCCTGGTATCTTTATAGTCCTGTCGGGTTTCGCCACC
TCTGACTTGAGCGTCGATTTTTGTGATGCTCGTCAGGGGGGCGGAGCCTATGGAAAAACGCCAGCAACGC
GGCCTTTTTACGGTTCCTGGCCTTTTGCTGGCCTTTTGCTCACATGTTCTTTCCTGCGTTATCCCCTGAT
TCTGTGGATAACCGTATTACCGCCTTTGAGTGAGCTGATACCGCTCGCCGCAGCCGAACGACCGAGCGCA
GCGAGTCAGTGAGCGAGGAAGCGGAAGAGCGCCCAATACGCAAACCGCCTCTCCCCGCGCGTTGGCCGAT
TCATTAATGCAGCTGGCACGACAGGTTTCCCGACTGGAAAGCGGGCAGTGAGCGCAACGCAATTAATGTG
AGTTAGCTCACTCATTAGGCACCCCAGGCTTTCCACTTTATGCTTCCGGCTCGTATGTTGTGTGGAATTG
TGAGCGGATAACAATTTCACACAGGAAACAGCTATGACCATGATTACGCCAAGCGCGCAATTAACCCTCA
CTAAAGGGAACAAAAGCTGGAGCTGCAAGCTTAATGTAGTCTTATGCAATACTCTTGTAGTCTTGCAACA
TGGTAACGATGAGTTAGCAACATGCCTTACAAGGAGAGAAAAAGCACCGTGCATGCCGATTGGTGGAAGT
AAGGTGGTACGATCGTGCCTTATTAGGAAGGCAACAGACGGGTCTGACATGGATTGGACGAACCACTGAA
TTGCCGCATTGCAGAGATATTGTATTTAAGTGCCTAGCTCGATACATAAACGGGTCTCTCTGGTTAGACC
AGATCTGAGCCTGGGAGCTCTCTGGCTAACTAGGGAACCCACTGCTTAAGCCTCAATAAAGCTTGCCTTG
AGTGCTTCAAGTAGTGTGTGCCCGTCTGTTGTGTGACTCTGGTAACTAGAGATCCCTCAGACCCTTTTAG
TCAGTGTGGAAAATCTCTAGCAGTGGCGCCCGAACAGGGACTTGAAAGCGAAAGGGAAACCAGAGGAGCT
CTCTCGACGCAGGACTCGGCTTGCTGAAGCGCGCACGGCAAGAGGCGAGGGGCGGCGACTGGTGAGTACG
CCAAAAATTTTGACTAGCGGAGGCTAGAAGGAGAGAGATGGGTGCGAGAGCGTCAGTATTAAGCGGGGGA
GAATTAGATCGCGATGGGAAAAAATTCGGTTAAGGCCAGGGGGAAAGAAAAAATATAAATTAAAACATAT
AGTATGGGCAAGCAGGGAGCTAGAACGATTCGCAGTTAATCCTGGCCTGTTAGAAACATCAGAAGGCTGT
AGACAAATACTGGGACAGCTACAACCATCCCTTCAGACAGGATCAGAAGAACTTAGATCATTATATAATA
CAGTAGCAACCCTCTATTGTGTGCATCAAAGGATAGAGATAAAAGACACCAAGGAAGCTTTAGACAAGAT
AGAGGAAGAGCAAAACAAAAGTAAGACCACCGCACAGCAAGCGGCCGCTGATCTTCAGACCTGGAGGAGG
AGATATGAGGGACAATTGGAGAAGTGAATTATATAAATATAAAGTAGTAAAAATTGAACCATTAGGAGTA
GCACCCACCAAGGCAAAGAGAAGAGTGGTGCAGAGAGAAAAAAGAGCAGTGGGAATAGGAGCTTTGTTCC
TTGGGTTCTTGGGAGCAGCAGGAAGCACTATGGGCGCAGCGTCAATGACGCTGACGGTACAGGCCAGACA
ATTATTGTCTGGTATAGTGCAGCAGCAGAACAATTTGCTGAGGGCTATTGAGGCGCAACAGCATCTGTTG
CAACTCACAGTCTGGGGCATCAAGCAGCTCCAGGCAAGAATCCTGGCTGTGGAAAGATACCTAAAGGATC
AACAGCTCCTGGGGATTTGGGGTTGCTCTGGAAAACTCATTTGCACCACTGCTGTGCCTTGGAATGCTAG
TTGGAGTAATAAATCTCTGGAACAGATTTGGAATCACACGACCTGGATGGAGTGGGACAGAGAAATTAAC
AATTACACAAGCTTAATACACTCCTTAATTGAAGAATCGCAAAACCAGCAAGAAAAGAATGAACAAGAAT
TATTGGAATTAGATAAATGGGCAAGTTTGTGGAATTGGTTTAACATAACAAATTGGCTGTGGTATATAAA
ATTATTCATAATGATAGTAGGAGGCTTGGTAGGTTTAAGAATAGTTTTTGCTGTACTTTCTATAGTGAAT
AGAGTTAGGCAGGGATATTCACCATTATCGTTTCAGACCC
Features (pLannotate 1.2.2; 29 found; start..end, strand, type, name):
    116..232     +  misc_feature   cPPT/CTS: central polypurine tract and central termination sequence of HIV-1
    235..633     +  promoter       UbC promoter: human ubiquitin C promoter
    685..3783    +  CDS            Nlrp3: NLRP3_MOUSE - Also known as Cias1, Mmig1, Nalp3, Pypaf1. Experimental evidence at protein level: Swiss-Prot protein existence level 1. As the sensor component of the NLRP3 inflammasome, plays a crucial role in innate immunity and inflammation. In response to pathogens and other damage-associated signals, initiates the formation of the inflammasome polymeric complex, made of NLRP3, PYCARD and CASP1 (or possibly CASP4/CASP11). Recruitment of proCASP1 to the inflammasome promotes its activation and CASP1-catalyzed IL1B and IL18 maturation and secretion in the extracellular milieu (PubMed:28847925
   3847..4596    +  CDS            APEX2: soybean ascorbate peroxidase, engineered to serve as a monomeric tag for electron microscopy and live-cell proteomics (Lam et al., 2015) more active than the original APEX due to the A134P mutation
   4657..4680    +  CDS            5xFLAG (fragment): five tandem FLAG® epitope tags
   4705..5280    +  misc_feature   IRES2: internal ribosome entry site (IRES) of the encephalomyocarditis virus (EMCV)
   5281..6000    +  CDS            EGFP: the original enhanced GFP (Yang et al., 1996) mammalian codon-optimized
   6016..6604    +  misc_feature   WPRE: woodchuck hepatitis virus posttranscriptional regulatory element
   6621..6689    +  CDS            nef (fragment): NEF_HV1Z2 - Experimental evidence at protein level: Swiss-Prot protein existence level 1. Extracellular Nef protein targets CD4(+) T-lymphocytes for apoptosis by interacting with CXCR4 surface receptors. From Human immunodeficiency virus type 1 group M subtype D (isolate Z2/CDC-Z34) (HIV-1).
   6691..6924    +  LTR            3' LTR (ΔU3): self-inactivating 3' long terminal repeat (LTR) from HIV-1
   6996..7117    +  polyA_signal   SV40 poly(A) signal: SV40 polyadenylation signal
   7157..7292    +  rep_origin     SV40 ori: SV40 origin of replication
   7313..7331    -  promoter       T7 promoter: promoter for bacteriophage T7 RNA polymerase
   7339..7494    +  CDS            lacZα (fragment): LacZα fragment of β-galactosidase; lacZ fragment
   7499..7927    +  rep_origin     f1 ori (sequence partly withheld): f1 bacteriophage origin of replication; arrow indicates direction of (+) strand synthesis
   7980..8084    +  promoter       AmpR promoter: bla
   8085..8945    +  CDS            AmpR: β-lactamase; bla; confers resistance to ampicillin, carbenicillin, and related antibiotics
   9116..9704    +  rep_origin     ori: high-copy-number ColE1/pMB1/pBR322/pUC origin of replication
   9887..9979    +  CDS            lacI (fragment): lac repressor; lacI; The lac repressor binds to the lac operator to inhibit transcription in E. coli. This inhibition can be relieved by adding lactose or isopropyl-β-D-thiogalactopyranoside (IPTG).
   9992..10013   +  protein_bind   CAP binding site: CAP binding activates transcription in the presence of cAMP. E. coli catabolite activator protein
  10032..10058   +  promoter       lac promoter (fragment): promoter for the E. coli lac operon
  10062..10084   +  protein_bind   lac operator (fragment): The lac repressor binds to the lac operator to inhibit transcription in E. coli. This inhibition can be relieved by adding lactose or isopropyl-β-D-thiogalactopyranoside (IPTG). lac repressor encoded by lacI
  10127..10145   +  promoter       T3 promoter: promoter for bacteriophage T3 RNA polymerase
  10173..10399   +  promoter       RSV promoter: Rous sarcoma virus enhancer/promoter
  10400..10580   +  LTR            5' LTR (truncated): truncated 5' long terminal repeat (LTR) from HIV-1
  10627..10752   +  misc_feature   HIV-1 Ψ: packaging signal of human immunodeficiency virus type 1
  10736..11099   +  CDS            HIV-1 gag (fragment): gag protein from human immunodeficiency virus 1; gag
  11245..11478   +  misc_feature   RRE: The Rev response element (RRE) of HIV-1 allows for Rev-dependent mRNA export from the nucleus to the cytoplasm.
  11855..97      +  CDS            Rev (fragment) (across the origin): human immunodeficiency virus 1 (HIV-1) Rev protein; rev; enhances nuclear export of unspliced and incompletely spliced viral mRNAs
