[The description below was written by a language model from this plasmid's Addgene catalogue record and pLannotate feature annotations shown in this document.]
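Description:
pLV UBC msNLRP3(WT)-APEX2-3xFLAG-IRES-eGFP is an 11.9 kb lentiviral transfer plasmid for stable expression of wild-type mouse NLRP3, the sensor component of the NLRP3 inflammasome, fused to a proximity-labelling enzyme. The viral architecture is third-generation style. An RSV promoter replaces the U3 region of a truncated HIV-1 5' LTR to drive genomic RNA production in packaging cells. It is followed by the Ψ packaging signal with a gag fragment, the Rev response element for Rev-dependent nuclear export, and a cPPT/CTS that aids nuclear import of the reverse-transcribed genome. A ΔU3 self-inactivating 3' LTR and a downstream SV40 polyadenylation signal close the cassette. The bacterial backbone carries a high-copy ColE1/pUC origin, an ampicillin resistance gene, an f1 origin, an SV40 origin and remnants of a lac/T7/T3 cloning region.

Within the provirus, the human ubiquitin C promoter drives a bicistronic transcript. The first cistron encodes Nlrp3 joined at its C terminus to APEX2, an engineered soybean ascorbate peroxidase, and then to a FLAG epitope tag. The catalogue entry gives this tag as 3xFLAG, while the automated annotation detects it only as a fragment of a tandem FLAG array. An EMCV IRES then directs translation of EGFP, which is the only mammalian marker and lets transduced cells be identified or sorted by fluorescence, since no drug selection gene is present. A WPRE downstream enhances transcript expression. The stated purpose is proximity biotinylation of mouse NLRP3: APEX2 labels proteins near the fusion with biotin so they can be captured and identified. This fits the associated work on spatiotemporal proteomic profiling of cellular responses to NLRP3 agonists, and the FLAG tag allows detection or immunoprecipitation of the fusion.
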