Addgene plasmid #218633: pLV UBC msNLRP3(WT)-APEX2-3xFLAG-IRES-eGFP
Purpose: Proximity biotinylation of msNLRP3
Depositing lab: Wade Harper. Depositing organization: Harvard Medical School. Publication: Spatiotemporal proteomic profiling of cellular responses to NLRP3 agonists. Hollingsworth LR, Veeraraghavan P, Paulo JA, Harper JW. bioRxiv 2024.04.19.590338 10.1101/2024.04.19.590338.
Backbone
  Vector backbone: pLV UBC
  Vector type: Mammalian Expression, Lentiviral
  Selectable markers: GFP
Growth in bacteria
  Bacterial resistance: Ampicillin, 100 μg/mL
  Growth temperature: 30°C
  Growth strain: NEB Stable
  Copy number: High Copy
Gene/Insert
  Gene/Insert name: NLRP3
  Species: M. musculus (mouse)
  Entrez Gene: Nlrp3 (a.k.a. AGTAVPRL, AII/AVP, Cias1, FCAS, FCU, MWS, Mmig1, NALP3, Pypaf1)
  Promoter: UBC
  Tag / fusion protein: APEX2-3xFLAG (C terminal on insert)
  Cloning method: Gibson Cloning
  Sequencing primers: 5′ TTATATAAGGACGCGCCG; 3′ IRES-R
Terms and licenses: Academic/Nonprofit Terms; Industry Terms: Not Available to Industry
Depositor comments: Additional data, code, and other details related to this work (Hollingsworth et al. 2024) are available at https://harperlab.pubpub.org/pub/nlrp3/.
How to cite: pLV UBC msNLRP3(WT)-APEX2-3xFLAG-IRES-eGFP was a gift from Wade Harper (Addgene plasmid # 218633 ; http://n2t.net/addgene:218633 ; RRID:Addgene_218633)
